Addgene plasmid #226262: Circular-oc-CVB3-GFP
Purpose: Production of in vitro circularizable RNA via IVT
Depositing lab: Prashant Mali. Depositing organization: University of California, San Diego (UCSD). Publication: Robust genome and cell engineering via in vitro and in situ circularized RNAs. Tong M, Palmer N, Dailamy A, Kumar A, Khaliq H, Han S, Finburgh E, Wing M, Hong C, Xiang Y, Miyasaki K, Portell A, Rainaldi J, Suhardjo A, Nourreddine S, Chew WL, Kwon EJ, Mali P. Nat Biomed Eng. 2024 Aug 26. doi: 10.1038/s41551-024-01245-z. PubMed 39187662.
Backbone
  Vector backbone: Unknown
  Vector type: In Vitro Transcription
Growth in bacteria
  Bacterial resistance: Ampicillin, 100 μg/mL
  Growth temperature: 37°C
  Growth strain: DH5alpha
  Copy number: High Copy
Gene/Insert
  Gene/Insert name: EGFP
  Species: Synthetic
  Cloning method: Gibson Cloning
Terms and licenses: Academic/Nonprofit Terms; Industry Terms: Not Available to Industry
How to cite: Circular-oc-CVB3-GFP was a gift from Prashant Mali (Addgene plasmid # 226262 ; http://n2t.net/addgene:226262 ; RRID:Addgene_226262)
