[The description below was written by a language model from this plasmid's Addgene catalogue record and pLannotate feature annotations shown in this document.]
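Description:
Circular-oc-CVB3-GFP is a 6,350-nt in vitro transcription template plasmid designed to produce RNA that can be circularized in vitro. The backbone is recorded as unknown, but the annotated features point to a pUC-type, AAV-style cloning vector. It carries a high-copy ColE1/pUC origin, an f1 origin, lac promoter/operator and lacZα remnants, and two AAV2 inverted terminal repeat fragments flanking the payload. It is propagated in E. coli under ampicillin selection via the AmpR (β-lactamase) gene.

The payload begins with a T7 promoter, which drives run-off or in vitro transcription by T7 RNA polymerase. It is followed immediately by a twister-type (P3) ribozyme fragment. Self-cleaving ribozymes of this kind are generally used to trim the transcript and leave defined ends suitable for ligation into a circle. Only the 5' ribozyme is annotated, and roughly 1 kb between the WPRE and the downstream ITR carries no annotation, so the record does not show what lies at the 3' end of the transcript. Downstream of the ribozyme are enterovirus 5' cloverleaf and picornavirus IRES annotations, which match the coxsackievirus B3 (CVB3) IRES named in the plasmid title. This element allows cap-independent translation, which a circular RNA lacking a 5' cap requires. The IRES drives a mammalian codon-optimized EGFP coding sequence, followed by a WPRE fragment, a posttranscriptional element commonly included to enhance expression.

The construct serves as a fluorescent reporter for making and testing circular RNA, with EGFP expression indicating translation from the circularized transcript after delivery to cells. The meaning of "oc" in the name is not explained in the record.
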