Features (pLannotate 1.2.2; 17 found; start..end, strand, type, name):
    955..1543    +  rep_origin     ori: high-copy-number ColE1/pMB1/pBR322/pUC origin of replication
   1726..1818    +  CDS            lacI (fragment): lac repressor; lacI; The lac repressor binds to the lac operator to inhibit transcription in E. coli. This inhibition can be relieved by adding lactose or isopropyl-β-D-thiogalactopyranoside (IPTG).
   1831..1852    +  protein_bind   CAP binding site: CAP binding activates transcription in the presence of cAMP. E. coli catabolite activator protein
   1867..1897    +  promoter       lac promoter: promoter for the E. coli lac operon
   1905..1921    +  protein_bind   lac operator: The lac repressor binds to the lac operator to inhibit transcription in E. coli. This inhibition can be relieved by adding lactose or isopropyl-β-D-thiogalactopyranoside (IPTG). lac repressor encoded by lacI
   1982..2112    -  repeat_region  AAV2 ITR (fragment): inverted terminal repeat of adeno-associated virus serotype 2 inverted
   2197..2215    +  promoter       T7 promoter: promoter for bacteriophage T7 RNA polymerase
   2219..2285    +  ncRNA          twister-P3 (fragment): Accession: RF03154 - type-P3 twister ribozyme
   2414..2502    +  ncRNA          Entero 5 CRE: Accession: RF00386 - Enterovirus 5' cloverleaf cis-acting replication element
   2805..3056    +  ncRNA          IRES Picorna: Accession: RF00229 - Picornavirus internal ribosome entry site (IRES)
   3156..3875    +  CDS            EGFP: the original enhanced GFP (Yang et al., 1996) mammalian codon-optimized
   3882..4408    +  misc_feature   WPRE (fragment): woodchuck hepatitis virus posttranscriptional regulatory element
   5382..5512    +  repeat_region  AAV2 ITR (fragment): inverted terminal repeat of adeno-associated virus serotype 2 inverted
   5526..5683    +  CDS            lacZα (fragment): LacZα fragment of β-galactosidase; lacZ fragment
   5688..6116    +  rep_origin     f1 ori (sequence partly withheld): f1 bacteriophage origin of replication; arrow indicates direction of (+) strand synthesis
   6169..6273    +  promoter       AmpR promoter: bla
   6274..784     +  CDS            AmpR (across the origin): β-lactamase; bla; confers resistance to ampicillin, carbenicillin, and related antibiotics
>Addgene plasmid #226262 | Circular-oc-CVB3-GFP | addgene full sequence | sequence record 449393 | Addgene NGS Result
AACGCTGGTGAAAGTAAAAGATGCTGAAGATCAGTTGGGTGCACGAGTGGGTTACATCGAACTGGATCTC
AACAGCGGTAAGATCCTTGAGAGTTTTCGCCCCGAAGAACGTTTTCCAATGATGAGCACTTTTAAAGTTC
TGCTATGTGGCGCGGTATTATCCCGTATTGACGCCGGGCAAGAGCAACTCGGTCGCCGCATACACTATTC
TCAGAATGACTTGGTTGAGTACTCACCAGTCACAGAAAAGCATCTTACGGATGGCATGACAGTAAGAGAA
TTATGCAGTGCTGCCATAACCATGAGTGATAACACTGCGGCCAACTTACTTCTGACAACGATCGGAGGAC
CGAAGGAGCTAACCGCTTTTTTGCACAACATGGGGGATCATGTAACTCGCCTTGATCGTTGGGAACCGGA
GCTGAATGAAGCCATACCAAACGACGAGCGTGACACCACGATGCCTGTAGCAATGGCAACAACGTTGCGC
AAACTATTAACTGGCGAACTACTTACTCTAGCTTCCCGGCAACAATTAATAGACTGGATGGAGGCGGATA
AAGTTGCAGGACCACTTCTGCGCTCGGCCCTTCCGGCTGGCTGGTTTATTGCTGATAAATCTGGAGCCGG
TGAGCGTGGGTCTCGCGGTATCATTGCAGCACTGGGGCCAGATGGTAAGCCCTCCCGTATCGTAGTTATC
TACACGACGGGGAGTCAGGCAACTATGGATGAACGAAATAGACAGATCGCTGAGATAGGTGCCTCACTGA
TTAAGCATTGGTAACTGTCAGACCAAGTTTACTCATATATACTTTAGATTGATTTAAAACTTCATTTTTA
ATTTAAAAGGATCTAGGTGAAGATCCTTTTTGATAATCTCATGACCAAAATCCCTTAACGTGAGTTTTCG
TTCCACTGAGCGTCAGACCCCGTAGAAAAGATCAAAGGATCTTCTTGAGATCCTTTTTTTCTGCGCGTAA
TCTGCTGCTTGCAAACAAAAAAACCACCGCTACCAGCGGTGGTTTGTTTGCCGGATCAAGAGCTACCAAC
TCTTTTTCCGAAGGTAACTGGCTTCAGCAGAGCGCAGATACCAAATACTGTTCTTCTAGTGTAGCCGTAG
TTAGGCCACCACTTCAAGAACTCTGTAGCACCGCCTACATACCTCGCTCTGCTAATCCTGTTACCAGTGG
CTGCTGCCAGTGGCGATAAGTCGTGTCTTACCGGGTTGGACTCAAGACGATAGTTACCGGATAAGGCGCA
GCGGTCGGGCTGAACGGGGGGTTCGTGCACACAGCCCAGCTTGGAGCGAACGACCTACACCGAACTGAGA
TACCTACAGCGTGAGCTATGAGAAAGCGCCACGCTTCCCGAAGGGAGAAAGGCGGACAGGTATCCGGTAA
GCGGCAGGGTCGGAACAGGAGAGCGCACGAGGGAGCTTCCAGGGGGAAACGCCTGGTATCTTTATAGTCC
TGTCGGGTTTCGCCACCTCTGACTTGAGCGTCGATTTTTGTGATGCTCGTCAGGGGGGCGGAGCCTATGG
AAAAACGCCAGCAACGCGGCCTTTTTACGGTTCCTGGCCTTTTGCTGGCCTTTTGCTCACATGTTCTTTC
CTGCGTTATCCCCTGATTCTGTGGATAACCGTATTACCGCCTTTGAGTGAGCTGATACCGCTCGCCGCAG
CCGAACGACCGAGCGCAGCGAGTCAGTGAGCGAGGAAGCGGAAGAGCGCCCAATACGCAAACCGCCTCTC
CCCGCGCGTTGGCCGATTCATTAATGCAGCTGGCACGACAGGTTTCCCGACTGGAAAGCGGGCAGTGAGC
GCAACGCAATTAATGTGAGTTAGCTCACTCATTAGGCACCCCAGGCTTTACACTTTATGCTTCCGGCTCG
TATGTTGTGTGGAATTGTGAGCGGATAACAATTTCACACAGGAAACAGCTATGACCATGATTACGCCAGA
TTTAATTAAGGCCTTAATTAGGCTGCGCGCTCGCTCGCTCACTGAGGCCGCCCGGGCAAAGCCCGGGCGT
CGGGCGACCTTTGGTCGCCCGGCCTCAGTGAGCGAGCGAGCGCGCAGAGAGGGAGTGGCCAACTCCATCA
CTAGGGGTTCCTTGTAGTTAATGATTAACCCGCCATGCTACTTATCTACGTAGCCATGCTCTAGGAAGAT
CGGAATTCGCCCTTAAGCTAGCATGCTAATACGACTCACTATAGGGCCATCAGTCGCCGGTCCCAAGCCC
GGATAAAATGGGAGGGGGCGGGAAACCGCCTAACCATGCCGACTGATGGCAGCTATTATCGAGCGAACGC
CTTATGCGATGAAAGTCGCACGTAGGGTGTAGACCAAGCGAAATCCTATGCATTTAGGATAGTGAGGTAT
AGCAAAGGAGAAGTCGACGGGCCCGCGGAATTCCTTAAAACAGCCTGTGGGTTGATCCCACCCACAGGCC
CATTGGGCGCTAGCACTCTGGTATCACGGTACCTTTGTGCGCCTGTTTTATACCCCCTCCCCCAACTGTA
ACTTAGAAGTAACACACACCGATCAACAGTCAGCGTGGCACACCAGCCACGTTTTGATCAAGCACTTCTG
TTACCCCGGACTGAGTATCAATAGACTGCTCACGCGGTTGAAGGAGAAAGCGTTCGTTATCCGGCCAACT
ACTTCGAAAAACCTAGTAACACCGTGGAAGTTGCAGAGTGTTTCGCTCAGCACTACCCCAGTGTAGATCA
GGTCGATGAGTCACCGCATTCCCCACGGGCGACCGTGGCGGTGGCTGCGTTGGCGGCCTGCCCATGGGGA
AACCCATGGGACGCTCTAATACAGACATGGTGCGAAGAGTCTATTGAGCTAGTTGGTAGTCCTCCGGCCC
CTGAATGCGGCTAATCCTAACTGCGGAGCACACACCCTCAAGCCAGAGGGCAGTGTGTCGTAACGGGCAA
CTCTGCAGCGGAACCGACTACTTTGGGTGTCCGTGTTTCATTTTATTCCTATACTGGCTGCTTATGGTGA
CAATTGAGAGATCGTTACCATATAGCTATTGGATTGGCCATCCGGTGACTAATAGAGCTATTATATATCC
CTTTGTTGGGTTTATACCACTTAGCTTGAAAGAGGTTAAAACATTACAATTCATTGTTAAGTTGAATACA
GCAAAATGGTGAGCAAGGGCGAGGAGCTGTTCACCGGGGTGGTGCCCATCCTGGTCGAGCTGGACGGCGA
CGTAAACGGCCACAAGTTCAGCGTGTCCGGCGAGGGCGAGGGCGATGCCACCTACGGCAAGCTGACCCTG
AAGTTCATCTGCACCACCGGCAAGCTGCCCGTGCCCTGGCCCACCCTCGTGACCACCCTGACCTACGGCG
TGCAGTGCTTCAGCCGCTACCCCGACCACATGAAGCAGCACGACTTCTTCAAGTCCGCCATGCCCGAAGG
CTACGTCCAGGAGCGCACCATCTTCTTCAAGGACGACGGCAACTACAAGACCCGCGCCGAGGTGAAGTTC
GAGGGCGACACCCTGGTGAACCGCATCGAGCTGAAGGGCATCGACTTCAAGGAGGACGGCAACATCCTGG
GGCACAAGCTGGAGTACAACTACAACAGCCACAACGTCTATATCATGGCCGACAAGCAGAAGAACGGCAT
CAAGGTGAACTTCAAGATCCGCCACAACATCGAGGACGGCAGCGTGCAGCTCGCCGACCACTACCAGCAG
AACACCCCCATCGGCGACGGCCCCGTGCTGCTGCCCGACAACCACTACCTGAGCACCCAGTCCGCCCTGA
GCAAAGACCCCAACGAGAAGCGCGATCACATGGTCCTGCTGGAGTTCGTGACCGCCGCCGGGATCACTCT
CGGCATGGACGAGCTGTACAAGTAAGGATCCAATCAACCTCTGGATTACAAAATTTGTGAAAGATTGACT
GGTATTCTTAACTATGTTGCTCCTTTTACGCTATGTGGATACGCTGCTTTAATGCCTTTGTATCATGCTA
TTGCTTCCCGTATGGCTTTCATTTTCTCCTCCTTGTATAAATCCTGGTTGCTGTCTCTTTATGAGGAGTT
GTGGCCCGTTGTCAGGCAACGTGGCGTGGTGTGCACTGTGTTTGCTGACGCAACCCCCACTGGTTGGGGC
ATTGCCACCACCTGTCAGCTCCTTTCCGGGACTTTCGCTTTCCCCCTCCCTATTGCCACGGCGGAACTCA
TCGCCGCCTGCCTTGCCCGCTGCTGGACAGGGGCTCGGCTGTTGGGCACTGACAATTCCGTGGTGTTGTC
GGGGAAATCATCGTCCTTTCCTTGGCTGCTCGCCTGTGTTGCCACCTGGATTCTGCGCGGGACGTCCTTC
TGCTACAATCCAGCGGACCTTCCTTCCCGCGGCCTGCTGCCGGCTCTGCGGCCTCTTCCGCGTCTTCGAA
AAAAAAAAAAAAAAAAAAAAAAAAAAAAAAAAAAAAAAAAAAAAAAAAAAAAAAAAAAAAAAAAAAAAAA
AAAAAAAAAAAAAAAAAAAAAAAAAAAAAAAAAAAAAAAAAAAAAAAAAAAAAAAAAAAAAAAAAAAAAA
AAAAAAAAAAAAAAAAAAAAAAAAAACTATAGCCATACAATAAAAGTGCGAAACGTTATCCTATAAGTAA
GAAAGTTTTAAAATTTTCTTACGAAAAGGATAGAACTTAAAAGTTCTAACTGTTCTACTAAAGTAATAAG
TGAAAATCTTATTTAAAGCAAACAACCAAGTAGCTTTAAGTCTAAGTCCCCTACACAAGTTTTATACTAC
TATGCAAAACTTGTGAAGCTAGGTAAGGTCGTAATCCGTGAAAGTCGGATGCGGGGCTCCTTAAAAGATT
ACTATGGTAAACATAAGCTAATCCATTAAGATGCGATTTATATGTATTTTATACTGTTAAATATTTTTGT
GCTTGTGGCTTGGTATAAAACAGTTAAGATGAAGTACTTAACTGGTTTTGGAATAATTGGTTGTTAAACT
AAAACATTATAAATCGTTAGTGGATACCTAAGGTAATCAAAAATAGGGATAGGTAGAATGGAACGTTTGA
TGCTGTATATGAAGAGGTTTAGTAGAACCTAGGACACATATACGGGCTCAGCAGGTTCATAGTAGCTATG
ATACTCAGCCGGAAGTCAAATTAATTTTGAAATACTTCTATGGTAACATAGGAGAAGGATAAAACTGAGT
GAGCCAAGGAACCTAGTCGGTAATAGCTGCCATCAGTCGGCGTGGACTGTAGAACACTGCCAATGCCGGT
CCCAAGCCCGGATAAAAGTGGAGGGTACAGTCCACGCTTTTTTTCTCGAGTTAAGGGCGAATTCCCGATA
AGGATCTTCCTAGAGCATGGCTACGTAGATAAGTAGCATGGCGGGTTAATCATTAACTACAAGGAACCCC
TAGTGATGGAGTTGGCCACTCCCTCTCTGCGCGCTCGCTCGCTCACTGAGGCCGGGCGACCAAAGGTCGC
CCGACGCCCGGGCTTTGCCCGGGCGGCCTCAGTGAGCGAGCGAGCGCGCAGCCTTAATTAACCTAATTCA
CTGGCCGTCGTTTTACAACGTCGTGACTGGGAAAACCCTGGCGTTACCCAACTTAATCGCCTTGCAGCAC
ATCCCCCTTTCGCCAGCTGGCGTAATAGCGAAGAGGCCCGCACCGATCGCCCTTCCCAACAGTTGCGCAG
CCTGAATGGCGAATGGG
[124 nt withheld, positions 5688-5811]
C
[91 nt withheld, positions 5813-5903]
A
[49 nt withheld, positions 5905-5953]
CCTTTGACGTTGGAGTCCACGTTCTTT
[37 nt withheld, positions 5981-6017]
ACCCTATCTCGGTCTATTCTTTTGATTTATAAGGGATTTTGCCGATTTCGGCCTATTGGTTAAAAAATGA
GCTGATTTAACAAAAATTTAACGCGAATTTTAACAAAATATTAACGCTTACAATTTAGGTGGCACTTTTC
GGGGAAATGTGCGCGGAACCCCTATTTGTTTATTTTTCTAAATACATTCAAATATGTATCCGCTCATGAG
ACAATAACCCTGATAAATGCTTCAATAATATTGAAAAAGGAAGAGTATGAGTATTCAACATTTCCGTGTC
GCCCTTATTCCCTTTTTTGCGGCATTTTGCCTTCCTGTTTTTGCTCACCCAGA
